>Addgene plasmid #74412 | pEGFP.mIKKβ | depositor full sequence | sequence record 140320 | pEGFP.mIKKβ sequence 7039 bps
TAGTTATTAATAGTAATCAATTACGGGGTCATTAGTTCATAGCCCATATATGGAGTTCCGCGTTACATAA
CTTACGGTAAATGGCCCGCCTGGCTGACCGCCCAACGACCCCCGCCCATTGACGTCAATAATGACGTATG
TTCCCATAGTAACGCCAATAGGGACTTTCCATTGACGTCAATGGGTGGAGTATTTACGGTAAACTGCCCA
CTTGGCAGTACATCAAGTGTATCATATGCCAAGTACGCCCCCTATTGACGTCAATGACGGTAAATGGCCC
GCCTGGCATTATGCCCAGTACATGACCTTATGGGACTTTCCTACTTGGCAGTACATCTACGTATTAGTCA
TCGCTATTACCATGGTGATGCGGTTTTGGCAGTACATCAATGGGCGTGGATAGCGGTTTGACTCACGGGG
ATTTCCAAGTCTCCACCCCATTGACGTCAATGGGAGTTTGTTTTGGCACCAAAATCAACGGGACTTTCCA
AAATGTCGTAACAACTCCGCCCCATTGACGCAAATGGGCGGTAGGCGTGTACGGTGGGAGGTCTATATAA
GCAGAGCTGGTTTAGTGAACCGTCAGATCCGCTAGCGCTACCGGTCGCCACCATGGTGAGCAAGGGCGAG
GAGCTGTTCACCGGGGTGGTGCCCATCCTGGTCGAGCTGGACGGCGACGTAAACGGCCACAAGTTCAGCG
TGTCCGGCGAGGGCGAGGGCGATGCCACCTACGGCAAGCTGACCCTGAAGTTCATCTGCACCACCGGCAA
GCTGCCCGTGCCCTGGCCCACCCTCGTGACCACCCTGACCTACGGCGTGCAGTGCTTCAGCCGCTACCCC
GACCACATGAAGCAGCACGACTTCTTCAAGTCCGCCATGCCCGAAGGCTACGTCCAGGAGCGCACCATCT
TCTTCAAGGACGACGGCAACTACAAGACCCGCGCCGAGGTGAAGTTCGAGGGCGACACCCTGGTGAACCG
CATCGAGCTGAAGGGCATCGACTTCAAGGAGGACGGCAACATCCTGGGGCACAAGCTGGAGTACAACTAC
AACAGCCACAACGTCTATATCATGGCCGACAAGCAGAAGAACGGCATCAAGGTGAACTTCAAGATCCGCC
ACAACATCGAGGACGGCAGCGTGCAGCTCGCCGACCACTACCAGCAGAACACCCCCATCGGCGACGGCCC
CGTGCTGCTGCCCGACAACCACTACCTGAGCACCCAGTCCGCCCTGAGCAAAGACCCCAACGAGAAGCGC
GATCACATGGTCCTGCTGGAGTTCGTGACCGCCGCCGGGATCACTCTCGGCATGGACGAGCTGTACAAGT
CCGGACTCAGATCTCGAGCTCAAGCTTCGAATTCTGCAGTCGACGGTACCGCGGGCCCGACGTCGCATGC
TCCCGGCCGCCATGGCGGCCGCGGGAATTCGATTATGAGCTGGTCACCGTCCCTCCCAACCCAGACATGT
GGAGCCTGGGAAATGAAAGAACGCCTGGGGACCGGGGGATTTGGAAACGTCATCCGGTGGCACAATCAGG
CGACAGGTGAACAGATCGCCATCAAGCAATGCCGACAGGAGCTCAGCCCAAAGAACAGAGACCGCTGGTG
CCTCGAAATCCAGATCATGAGAAGGCTGAACCATCCCAATGTGGTGGCTGCCCGGGATGTCCCAGAGGGG
ATGCAGAACCTGGCACCCAATGATTTGCCCCTGCTGGCCATGGAGTACTGCCAAGGAGGAGATCTCCGAA
GATACTTGAACCAGTTCGAGAACTGCTGTGGCCTGCGGGAAGGAGCTGTCCTTACCCTGTTGAGTGACAT
CGCATCGGCTCTTGGATACCTTCACGAAAACAGAATCATCCATCGAGACCTGAAGCCAGAAAACATCGTT
CTGCAGCAAGGAGAGAAAAGATTAATACACAAAATTATTGATCTAGGATATGCCAAGGAGCTGGATCAGG
GCAGTCTGTGCACGTCATTTGTGGGGACTCTGCAATACCTGGCGCCAGAGCTTCTGGAGCAGCAGAAGTA
CACCGTGACCGTTGACTACTGGAGCTTCGGCACCCTGGCCTTCGAGTGCATCACTGGCTTCCGGCCCTTC
CTCCCTAACTGGCAGCCTGTGCAGTGGCACTCCAAAGTCCGGCAGAAGAGCGAAGTGGACATCGTTGTTA
GTGAAGACTTGAATGGAGCAGTGAAGTTTTCAAGTTCGCTACCCTTCCCCAATAATCTTAACAGTGTCTT
GGCTGAACGGCTGGAGAAGTGGCTGCAGCTGATGCTTATGTGGCACCCTCGGCAAAGGGGCACGGATCCC
CAGTATGGCCCCAACGGCTGCTTCAGAGCCCTGGATGACATCTTGAACTTGAAGCTGGTTCATGTCTTGA
ACATGGTCACAGGCACCGTTCACACATACCCCGTGACGGAGGATGAGAGTCTGCAGAGCTTAAAAACCAG
AATCCAGGAAGACACGGGGATCCTGGAGACAGACCAGGAGCTGCTGCAAGAGGCAGGGCTGGTGCTGCTC
CCTGACAAGCCTGCTACTCAGTGCATCTCAGACAGCAAGACAAACGAGGGCCTCACGTTGGACATGGATC
TTGTTTTTCTCTTTGACAACAGTAAAATCAACTATGAGACTCAGATCACCCCCCGACCCCAACCGGAAAG
TGTCAGCTGTATCCTTCAGGAGCCCAAGCGGAACCTCTCCTTCTTCCAGCTGAGGAAAGTGTGGGGCCAA
GTCTGGCACAGCATCCAGACGCTGAAGGAAGACTGTAACCGGCTGCAGCAGGGACAGCGAGCAGCCATGA
TGAGTCTCCTCCGGAATAACAGCTGCCTCTCTAAGATGAAGAACGCCATGGCCTCCACGGCCCAGCAGCT
CAAGGCCAAGCTGGACTTCTTCAAAACCAGCATCCAGATCGACCTGGAGAAGTATAAAGAGCAGACCGAG
TTTGGGATCACCTCAGATAAATTGCTGCTGGCTTGGCGGGAGATGGAGCAGGCTGTGGAGCAGTGTGGGC
GGGAGAATGACGTGAAGCATCTAGTAGAGCGGATGATGGCACTGCAGACTGACATTGTGGACCTGCAGAG
GAGCCCGATGGGTCGGAAGCAGGGGGGCACCCTGGATGACCTAGAGGAACAAGCGAGGGAGCTCTACCGA
AGACTCAGGGAGAAGCCAAGAGACCAAAGGACAGAAGGTGACAGCCAGGAGATGGTACGGCTGCTGCTTC
AGGCAATCCAAAGCTTTGAGAAGAAAGTTCGGGTGATTTATACACAGCTCAGTAAGACCGTGGTTTGTAA
GCAGAAGGCACTGGAGTTGCTGCCCAAGGTAGAAGAGGTAGTGAGCCTTATGAACGAGGACGAGAGGACC
GTGGTCCGGCTTCAGGAGAAGCGGCAGAAGGAACTCTGGAACCTCCTGAAGATCGCCTGTAGCAAAGTCC
GAGGTCCCGTGAGTGGAAGCCCAGACAGCATGAATGTGTCTCGACTCAGTCACCCTGGTCAGCTAATGTC
CCAGCCTTCCAGTGCCTGTGACAGCTTACCTGAATCAGACAAGAAAAGTGAAGAACTGGTGGCCGAAGCC
CACGCCCTCTGCTCCCGGCTAGAAAGTGCGCTGCAGGACACTGTGAAGGAGCAAGACAGAAGCTTCACGA
CTCTAGACTGGAGCTGGTTACAGATGGAGGATGAAGAAAGGTGTAGCCTGGAGCAGGCCTGTGACAATCA
CTAGATAACTGATCATAATCAGCCATACCACATTTGTAGAGGTTTTACTTGCTTTAAAAAACCTCCCACA
CCTCCCCCTGAACCTGAAACATAAAATGAATGCAATTGTTGTTGTTAACTTGTTTATTGCAGCTTATAAT
GGTTACAAATAAAGCAATAGCATCACAAATTTCACAAATAAAGCATTTTTTTCACTGCATTCTAGTTGTG
GTTTGTCCAAACTCATCAATGTATCTTAACGCGTAAATTGTAAGCGTTAATATTTTGTTAAAATTCGCGT
TAAATTTTTGTTAAATCAGCTCATTTTTTAACCAATAGGCCGAAATCGGCAAAATCCCTTATAAATCAAA
AGAATAGACCGAGATAGGGT
[37 nt withheld, positions 4081-4117]
AAAGAACGTGGACTCCAACGTCAAAGG
[49 nt withheld, positions 4145-4193]
T
[91 nt withheld, positions 4195-4285]
G
[124 nt withheld, positions 4287-4410]
CAGGTGGCACTTTTCGGGGAAATGTGCGCGGAACCCCTATTTGTTTATTTTTCTAAATACATTCAAATAT
GTATCCGCTCATGAGACAATAACCCTGATAAATGCTTCAATAATATTGAAAAAGGAAGAGTCCTGAGGCG
GAAAGAACCAGCTGTGGAATGTGTGTCAGTTAGGGTGTGGAAAGTCCCCAGGCTCCCCAGCAGGCAGAAG
TATGCAAAGCATGCATCTCAATTAGTCAGCAACCAGGTGTGGAAAGTCCCCAGGCTCCCCAGCAGGCAGA
AGTATGCAAAGCATGCATCTCAATTAGTCAGCAACCATAGTCCCGCCCCTAACTCCGCCCATCCCGCCCC
TAACTCCGCCCAGTTCCGCCCATTCTCCGCCCCATGGCTGACTAATTTTTTTTATTTATGCAGAGGCCGA
GGCCGCCTCGGCCTCTGAGCTATTCCAGAAGTAGTGAGGAGGCTTTTTTGGAGGCCTAGGCTTTTGCAAA
GATCGATCAAGAGACAGGATGAGGATCGTTTCGCATGATTGAACAAGATGGATTGCACGCAGGTTCTCCG
GCCGCTTGGGTGGAGAGGCTATTCGGCTATGACTGGGCACAACAGACAATCGGCTGCTCTGATGCCGCCG
TGTTCCGGCTGTCAGCGCAGGGGCGCCCGGTTCTTTTTGTCAAGACCGACCTGTCCGGTGCCCTGAATGA
ACTGCAAGACGAGGCAGCGCGGCTATCGTGGCTGGCCACGACGGGCGTTCCTTGCGCAGCTGTGCTCGAC
GTTGTCACTGAAGCGGGAAGGGACTGGCTGCTATTGGGCGAAGTGCCGGGGCAGGATCTCCTGTCATCTC
ACCTTGCTCCTGCCGAGAAAGTATCCATCATGGCTGATGCAATGCGGCGGCTGCATACGCTTGATCCGGC
TACCTGCCCATTCGACCACCAAGCGAAACATCGCATCGAGCGAGCACGTACTCGGATGGAAGCCGGTCTT
GTCGATCAGGATGATCTGGACGAAGAGCATCAGGGGCTCGCGCCAGCCGAACTGTTCGCCAGGCTCAAGG
CGAGCATGCCCGACGGCGAGGATCTCGTCGTGACCCATGGCGATGCCTGCTTGCCGAATATCATGGTGGA
AAATGGCCGCTTTTCTGGATTCATCGACTGTGGCCGGCTGGGTGTGGCGGACCGCTATCAGGACATAGCG
TTGGCTACCCGTGATATTGCTGAAGAGCTTGGCGGCGAATGGGCTGACCGCTTCCTCGTGCTTTACGGTA
TCGCCGCTCCCGATTCGCAGCGCATCGCCTTCTATCGCCTTCTTGACGAGTTCTTCTGAGCGGGACTCTG
GGGTTCGAAATGACCGACCAAGCGACGCCCAACCTGCCATCACGAGATTTCGATTCCACCGCCGCCTTCT
ATGAAAGGTTGGGCTTCGGAATCGTTTTCCGGGACGCCGGCTGGATGATCCTCCAGCGCGGGGATCTCAT
GCTGGAGTTCTTCGCCCACCCTAGGGGGAGGCTAACTGAAACACGGAAGGAGACAATACCGGAAGGAACC
CGCGCTATGACGGCAATAAAAAGACAGAATAAAACGCACGGTGTTGGGTCGTTTGTTCATAAACGCGGGG
TTCGGTCCCAGGGCTGGCACTCTGTCGATACCCCACCGAGACCCCATTGGGGCCAATACGCCCGCGTTTC
TTCCTTTTCCCCACCCCACCCCCCAAGTTCGGGTGAAGGCCCAGGGCTCGCAGCCAACGTCGGGGCGGCA
GGCCCTGCCATAGCCTCAGGTTACTCATATATACTTTAGATTGATTTAAAACTTCATTTTTAATTTAAAA
GGATCTAGGTGAAGATCCTTTTTGATAATCTCATGACCAAAATCCCTTAACGTGAGTTTTCGTTCCACTG
AGCGTCAGACCCCGTAGAAAAGATCAAAGGATCTTCTTGAGATCCTTTTTTTCTGCGCGTAATCTGCTGC
TTGCAAACAAAAAAACCACCGCTACCAGCGGTGGTTTGTTTGCCGGATCAAGAGCTACCAACTCTTTTTC
CGAAGGTAACTGGCTTCAGCAGAGCGCAGATACCAAATACTGTCCTTCTAGTGTAGCCGTAGTTAGGCCA
CCACTTCAAGAACTCTGTAGCACCGCCTACATACCTCGCTCTGCTAATCCTGTTACCAGTGGCTGCTGCC
AGTGGCGATAAGTCGTGTCTTACCGGGTTGGACTCAAGACGATAGTTACCGGATAAGGCGCAGCGGTCGG
GCTGAACGGGGGGTTCGTGCACACAGCCCAGCTTGGAGCGAACGACCTACACCGAACTGAGATACCTACA
GCGTGAGCTATGAGAAAGCGCCACGCTTCCCGAAGGGAGAAAGGCGGACAGGTATCCGGTAAGCGGCAGG
GTCGGAACAGGAGAGCGCACGAGGGAGCTTCCAGGGGGAAACGCCTGGTATCTTTATAGTCCTGTCGGGT
TTCGCCACCTCTGACTTGAGCGTCGATTTTTGTGATGCTCGTCAGGGGGGCGGAGCCTATGGAAAAACGC
CAGCAACGCGGCCTTTTTACGGTTCCTGGCCTTTTGCTGGCCTTTTGCTCACATGTTCTTTCCTGCGTTA
TCCCCTGATTCTGTGGATAACCGTATTACCGCCATGCAT
Features (pLannotate 1.2.2; 15 found; start..end, strand, type, name):
     61..364     +  enhancer       CMV enhancer: human cytomegalovirus immediate early enhancer
    365..568     +  promoter       CMV promoter: human cytomegalovirus (CMV) immediate early promoter
    613..1329    +  CDS            EGFP: EGFP is a basic (constitutively fluorescent) green fluorescent protein published in 1996, derived from Aequorea victoria. It is reported to be a rapidly-maturing weak dimer with moderate acid sensitivity.
   1330..1389    +  misc_feature   MCS (fragment): multiple cloning site
   1435..3705    +  CDS            Ikbkb: IKKB_MOUSE - Also known as Ikkb. Experimental evidence at protein level: Swiss-Prot protein existence level 1. Serine kinase that plays an essential role in the NF-kappa-B signaling pathway which is activated by multiple stimuli such as inflammatory cytokines, bacterial or viral products, DNA damages or other cellular stresses. Acts as part of the canonical IKK complex in the conventional pathway of NF-kappa-B activation and phosphorylates inhibitors of NF-kappa-B on 2 critical serine residues. These modifications allow polyubiquitination of the inhibitors and subsequent degradation by the pro
   3720..3804    +  CDS            large T antigen (fragment): large T antigen from SV40 (simian virus 40)
   3827..3948    +  polyA_signal   SV40 poly(A) signal: SV40 polyadenylation signal
   3982..4410    -  rep_origin     f1 ori (sequence partly withheld): f1 bacteriophage origin of replication; arrow indicates direction of (+) strand synthesis
   4437..4541    +  promoter       AmpR promoter: bla
   4543..4900    +  promoter       SV40 promoter: SV40 enhancer and early promoter
   4935..5729    +  CDS            NeoR/KanR: aminoglycoside phosphotransferase from Tn5; aph(3')-II (or nptII); confers resistance to neomycin, kanamycin, and G418 (Geneticin®)
   5750..5902    +  CDS            ble (fragment): BLE_KLEPN - Experimental evidence at protein level: Swiss-Prot protein existence level 1. Binding protein with a strong affinity to the bleomycin family of antibiotics. Binds to CL990; an antimitotic-antibiotic compound. From Klebsiella pneumoniae.
   5961..6008    +  polyA_signal   HSV TK poly(A) signal: herpes simplex virus thymidine kinase polyadenylation signal (Cole and Stacy, 1985)
   6099..6115    -  polyA_signal   bGH poly(A) signal (fragment): bovine growth hormone polyadenylation signal
   6337..6925    +  rep_origin     ori: high-copy-number ColE1/pMB1/pBR322/pUC origin of replication
