[The description below was written by a language model from this plasmid's Addgene catalogue record and pLannotate feature annotations shown in this document.]
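Description:
pEGFP.mIKKβ is a mammalian expression plasmid of about 7.0 kb built on the Clontech pEGFP-C1 backbone. It produces mouse IKKβ (Ikbkb) with EGFP fused to its N terminus. The mouse coding sequence, recorded as a roughly 2.3 kb insert, was placed between the BglII and EcoRI sites of the multiple cloning site. It therefore sits downstream of the EGFP open reading frame, separated from it by a short stretch of residual polylinker. Transcription of the fusion is driven by the human cytomegalovirus immediate-early enhancer and promoter and terminated by the SV40 polyadenylation signal. This arrangement gives strong constitutive expression in most transfected mammalian cell lines.

The plasmid replicates in E. coli at high copy number from a pUC/ColE1-type origin. It also carries an f1 phage origin, which allows single-stranded DNA production. A single Tn5 aminoglycoside phosphotransferase gene (NeoR/KanR) serves as the marker in both hosts. A bacterial bla-type promoter expresses it for kanamycin selection in bacteria, and the adjacent SV40 enhancer/early promoter, together with the HSV TK polyadenylation signal, expresses it for G418 selection of stable mammalian transfectants. The short large T antigen, ble and bGH poly(A) fragments in the annotation are likely backbone remnants or partial matches rather than functional elements.

IKKβ is the serine kinase of the canonical IKK complex. It phosphorylates inhibitors of NF-κB, marking them for degradation and so activating the pathway. The construct is suited to overexpressing this kinase in mammalian cells, with green fluorescence to identify expressing cells or follow the fusion protein. The associated publication concerns NF-κB signalling in KRAS-driven malignant pleural effusion.
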