Addgene plasmid #74412: pEGFP.mIKKβ
Purpose: Expresses mouse eGFP-IKKβ in mammalian cells
Depositing lab: Georgios Stathopoulos. Depositing organization: University of Patras. Publication: Myeloid-derived interleukin-1beta drives oncogenic KRAS-NF-kappaBeta addiction in malignant pleural effusion. Marazioti A, Lilis I, Vreka M, Apostolopoulou H, Kalogeropoulou A, Giopanou I, Giotopoulou GA, Krontira AC, Iliopoulou M, Kanellakis NI, Agalioti T, Giannou AD, Jones-Paris C, Iwakura Y, Kardamakis D, Blackwell TS, Taraviras S, Spella M, Stathopoulos GT. Nat Commun. 2018 Feb 14;9(1):672. doi: 10.1038/s41467-018-03051-z. PubMed 29445180.
Backbone
  Vector backbone: pEGFP.C1
  Backbone manufacturer: Clontech
  Vector type: Mammalian Expression
  Selectable markers: Neomycin (select with G418)
Growth in bacteria
  Bacterial resistance: Kanamycin, 50 μg/mL
  Growth temperature: 37°C
  Growth strain: DH5alpha
  Copy number: High Copy
Gene/Insert
  Gene/Insert name: mouse IKKβ
  Species: M. musculus (mouse)
  Insert size (bp): 2289
  Entrez Gene: Ikbkb (a.k.a. IKK-2, IKK-B, IKK-beta, IKK2, IKK[b], IKKbeta, NFKBIKB)
  Promoter: CMV
  Tag / fusion protein: GFP (N terminal on insert)
  Cloning method: Restriction Enzyme; 5′ cloning site BglII (not destroyed); 3′ cloning site EcoRI (not destroyed)
  Sequencing primers: 5′ gaagcgcgatcacatggtcctg
Terms and licenses: Academic/Nonprofit Terms; Industry Terms: Not Available to Industry
How to cite: pEGFP.mIKKβ was a gift from Georgios Stathopoulos (Addgene plasmid # 74412 ; http://n2t.net/addgene:74412 ; RRID:Addgene_74412)
