>Addgene plasmid #74412 | pEGFP.mIKKβ | addgene partial sequence | sequence record 142393 | EGFP-C 5'-CATGGTCCTGCTGGAGTTCGTG-3'
GTCCGGACTCAGATCTCGAGCTCAAGCTTCGAATTCTGCAGTCGACGGTACCGCGGGCCCGACGTCGCAT
GCTCCCGGCCGCCATGGCGGCCGCGGGAATTCGATTATGAGCTGGTCACCGTCCCTCCCAACCCAGACAT
GTGGAGCCTGGGAAATGAAAGAACGCCTGGGGACCGGGGGATTTGGAAACGTCATCCGGTGGCACAATCA
GGCGACAGGTGAACAGATCGCCATCAAGCAATGCCGACAGGAGCTCAGCCCAAAGAACAGAGACCGCTGG
TGCCTCGAAATCCAGATCATGAGAAGGCTGAACCATCCCAATGTGGTGGCTGCCCGGGATGTCCCAGAGG
GGATGCAGAACCTGGCACCCAATGATTTGCCCCTGCTGGCCATGGAGTACTGCCAAGGAGGAGATCTCCG
AAGATACTTGAACCAGTTCGAGAACTGCTGTGGCCTGCGGGAAGGAGCTGTCCTTACCCTGTTGAGTGAC
ATCGCATCGGCTCTTGGATACCTTCACGAAAACAGAATCATCCATCGAGACCTGAAGCCAGAAAACATCG
TTCTGCAGCAAGGAGAGAAAAGATTAATACACAAAATTATTGATCTAGGATATGCCAAGGAGCTGGATCA
GGGCAGTCTGTGCACGTCATTTGTGGGGACTCTGCAATACCTGGCGCCAGAGCTTCTGGAGCAGCAGAAG
TACACCGTGACCGTTGACTACTGGAGCTTCGGCACCCTGGCCTTCGAGTGCATCACTGGCTTCCGGCCCT
TCCTCCCTAACTGGCAGCCTGTGCAGTGGCACTCCAAAGTCCGGCAGAAGA
