>Addgene plasmid #74412 | pEGFP.mIKKβ | addgene partial sequence | sequence record 142395 | SV40pA-R 5'-GAAATTTGTGATGCTATTGC-3'
ACAACAATTGCATTCATTTTATGTTTCAGGTTCAGGGGGAGGTGTGGGAGGTTTTTTAAAGCAAGTAAAA
CCTCTACAAATGTGGTATGGCTGATTATGATCAGTTATCTAGTGATTGTCACAGGCCTGCTCCAGGCTAC
ACCTTTCTTCATCCTCCATCTGTAACCAGCTCCAGTCTAGAGTCGTGAAGCTTCTGTCTTGCTCCTTCAC
AGTGTCCTGCAGCGCACTTTCTAGCCGGGAGCAGAGGGCGTGGGCTTCGGCCACCAGTTCTTCACTTTTC
TTGTCTGATTCAGGTAAGCTGTCACAGGCACTGGAAGGCTGGGACATTAGCTGACCAGGGTGACTGAGTC
GAGACACATTCATGCTGTCTGGGCTTCCACTCACGGGACCTCGGACTTTGCTACAGGCGATCTTCAGGAG
GTTCCAGAGTTCCTTCTGCCGCTTCTCCTGAAGCCGGACCACGGTCCTCTCGTCCTCGTTCATAAGGCTC
ACTACCTCTTCTACCTTGGGCAGCAACTCCAGTGCCTTCTGCTTACAAACCACGGTCTTACTGAGCTGTG
TATAAATCACCCGAACTTTCTTCTCAAAGCTTTGGATTGCCTGAAGCAGCAGCCGTACCATCTCCTGGCT
GTCACCTTCTGTCCTTTGGTCTCTTGGCTTCTCCCTGAGTCTTCGGTAGAGCTCCCTCGCTTGTTCCTCT
AGGTCATCCAGGGTGCCCCCCTGCTTCCGACCCATCGGGCTCCTCTGCAGGTCCACAATGTCAGTCTGCA
GTGCCATCATCCGCTCTACTAGATGCTTCACGTCATTCTCCCGCCCACACTGCTC
